>Addgene plasmid #90659 | DYNC1H1 D2.1 gRNA | addgene full sequence | sequence record 182892 | Addgene NGS Result
ACCGAGCGCAGCGAGTCAGTGAGCGAGGAAGCGGAAGAGCGCCCAATACGCAAACCGCCTCTCCCCGCGC
GTTGGCCGATTCATTAATGCAGCTGGCACGACAGGTTTCCCGACTGGAAAGCGGGCAGTGAGCGCAACGC
AATTAATGTGAGTTAGCTCACTCATTAGGCACCCCAGGCTTTACACTTTATGCTTCCGGCTCGTATGTTG
TGTGGAATTGTGAGCGGATAACAATTTCACACAGGAAACAGCTATGACCATGATTACGCCAAGCGCGCAA
TTAACCCTCACTAAAGGGAACAAAAGCTGGAGCTGCAAGCTTAATGTAGTCTTATGCAATACTCTTGTAG
TCTTGCAACATGGTAACGATGAGTTAGCAACATGCCTTACAAGGAGAGAAAAAGCACCGTGCATGCCGAT
TGGTGGAAGTAAGGTGGTACGATCGTGCCTTATTAGGAAGGCAACAGACGGGTCTGACATGGATTGGACG
AACCACTGAATTGCCGCATTGCAGAGATATTGTATTTAAGTGCCTAGCTCGATACATAAACGGGTCTCTC
TGGTTAGACCAGATCTGAGCCTGGGAGCTCTCTGGCTAACTAGGGAACCCACTGCTTAAGCCTCAATAAA
GCTTGCCTTGAGTGCTTCAAGTAGTGTGTGCCCGTCTGTTGTGTGACTCTGGTAACTAGAGATCCCTCAG
ACCCTTTTAGTCAGTGTGGAAAATCTCTAGCAGTGGCGCCCGAACAGGGACTTGAAAGCGAAAGGGAAAC
CAGAGGAGCTCTCTCGACGCAGGACTCGGCTTGCTGAAGCGCGCACGGCAAGAGGCGAGGGGCGGCGACT
GGTGAGTACGCCAAAAATTTTGACTAGCGGAGGCTAGAAGGAGAGAGATGGGTGCGAGAGCGTCAGTATT
AAGCGGGGGAGAATTAGATCGCGATGGGAAAAAATTCGGTTAAGGCCAGGGGGAAAGAAAAAATATAAAT
TAAAACATATAGTATGGGCAAGCAGGGAGCTAGAACGATTCGCAGTTAATCCTGGCCTGTTAGAAACATC
AGAAGGCTGTAGACAAATACTGGGACAGCTACAACCATCCCTTCAGACAGGATCAGAAGAACTTAGATCA
TTATATAATACAGTAGCAACCCTCTATTGTGTGCATCAAAGGATAGAGATAAAAGACACCAAGGAAGCTT
TAGACAAGATAGAGGAAGAGCAAAACAAAAGTAAGACCACCGCACAGCAAGCGGCCGCTGATCTTCAGAC
CTGGAGGAGGAGATATGAGGGACAATTGGAGAAGTGAATTATATAAATATAAAGTAGTAAAAATTGAACC
ATTAGGAGTAGCACCCACCAAGGCAAAGAGAAGAGTGGTGCAGAGAGAAAAAAGAGCAGTGGGAATAGGA
GCTTTGTTCCTTGGGTTCTTGGGAGCAGCAGGAAGCACTATGGGCGCAGCGTCAATGACGCTGACGGTAC
AGGCCAGACAATTATTGTCTGGTATAGTGCAGCAGCAGAACAATTTGCTGAGGGCTATTGAGGCGCAACA
GCATCTGTTGCAACTCACAGTCTGGGGCATCAAGCAGCTCCAGGCAAGAATCCTGGCTGTGGAAAGATAC
CTAAAGGATCAACAGCTCCTGGGGATTTGGGGTTGCTCTGGAAAACTCATTTGCACCACTGCTGTGCCTT
GGAATGCTAGTTGGAGTAATAAATCTCTGGAACAGATTTGGAATCACACGACCTGGATGGAGTGGGACAG
AGAAATTAACAATTACACAAGCTTAATACACTCCTTAATTGAAGAATCGCAAAACCAGCAAGAAAAGAAT
GAACAAGAATTATTGGAATTAGATAAATGGGCAAGTTTGTGGAATTGGTTTAACATAACAAATTGGCTGT
GGTATATAAAATTATTCATAATGATAGTAGGAGGCTTGGTAGGTTTAAGAATAGTTTTTGCTGTACTTTC
TATAGTGAATAGAGTTAGGCAGGGATATTCACCATTATCGTTTCAGACCCACCTCCCAACCCCGAGGGGA
CCCAGAGAGGGCCTATTTCCCATGATTCCTTCATATTTGCATATACGATACAAGGCTGTTAGAGAGATAA
TTAGAATTAATTTGACTGTAAACACAAAGATATTAGTACAAAATACGTGACGTAGAAAGTAATAATTTCT
TGGGTAGTTTGCAGTTTTAAAATTATGTTTTAAAATGGACTATCATATGCTTACCGTAACTTGAAAGTAT
TTCGATTTCTTGGCTTTATATATCTTGTGGAAAGGACGAAACACCGCAGAATGTGGCGGACGTGTGTTTA
AGAGCTATGCTGGAAACAGCATAGCAAGTTTAAATAAGGCTAGTCCGTTATCAACTTGAAAAAGTGGCAC
CGAGTCGGTGCTTTTTTTGAATTCTAGATCTTGAGACAAATGGCAGTATTCATCCACAATTTTAAAAGAA
AAGGGGGGATTGGGGGGTACAGTGCAGGGGAAAGAATAGTAGACATAATAGCAACAGACATACAAACTAA
AGAATTACAAAAACAAATTACAAAAATTCAAAATTTTCGGGTTTATTACAGGGACAGCAGAGATCCACTT
TGGCGCCGGCTCGAGTGGCTCCGGTGCCCGTCAGTGGGCAGAGCGCACATCGCCCACAGTCCCCGAGAAG
TTGGGGGGAGGGGTCGGCAATTGAACCGGTGCCTAGAGAAGGTGGCGCGGGGTAAACTGGGAAAGTGATG
TCGTGTACTGGCTCCGCCTTTTTCCCGAGGGTGGGGGAGAACCGTATATAAGTGCAGTAGTCGCCGTGAA
CGTTCTTTTTCGCAACGGGTTTGCCGCCAGAACACAGGTGTCGTGACGCGGGATCCGCCACCATGACCGA
GTACAAGCCCACGGTGCGCCTCGCCACCCGCGACGACGTCCCCAGGGCCGTACGCACCCTCGCCGCCGCG
TTCGCCGACTACCCCGCCACGCGCCACACCGTCGATCCGGACCGCCACATCGAGCGGGTCACCGAGCTGC
AAGAACTCTTCCTCACGCGCGTCGGGCTCGACATCGGCAAGGTGTGGGTCGCGGACGACGGCGCCGCGGT
GGCGGTCTGGACCACGCCGGAGAGCGTCGAAGCGGGGGCGGTGTTCGCCGAGATCGGCCCGCGCATGGCC
GAGTTGAGCGGTTCCCGGCTGGCCGCGCAGCAACAGATGGAAGGCCTCCTGGCGCCGCACCGGCCCAAGG
AGCCCGCGTGGTTCCTGGCCACCGTCGGAGTCTCGCCCGACCACCAGGGCAAGGGTCTGGGCAGCGCCGT
CGTGCTCCCCGGAGTGGAGGCGGCCGAGCGCGCCGGGGTGCCCGCCTTCCTGGAGACCTCCGCGCCCCGC
AACCTCCCCTTCTACGAGCGGCTCGGCTTCACCGTCACCGCCGACGTCGAGGTGCCCGAAGGACCGCGCA
CCTGGTGCATGACCCGCAAGCCCGGTGCCTGAACGCGTTAAGTCGACAATCAACCTCTGGATTACAAAAT
TTGTGAAAGATTGACTGGTATTCTTAACTATGTTGCTCCTTTTACGCTATGTGGATACGCTGCTTTAATG
CCTTTGTATCATGCTATTGCTTCCCGTATGGCTTTCATTTTCTCCTCCTTGTATAAATCCTGGTTGCTGT
CTCTTTATGAGGAGTTGTGGCCCGTTGTCAGGCAACGTGGCGTGGTGTGCACTGTGTTTGCTGACGCAAC
CCCCACTGGTTGGGGCATTGCCACCACCTGTCAGCTCCTTTCCGGGACTTTCGCTTTCCCCCTCCCTATT
GCCACGGCGGAACTCATCGCCGCCTGCCTTGCCCGCTGCTGGACAGGGGCTCGGCTGTTGGGCACTGACA
ATTCCGTGGTGTTGTCGGGGAAATCATCGTCCTTTCCTTGGCTGCTCGCCTGTGTTGCCACCTGGATTCT
GCGCGGGACGTCCTTCTGCTACGTCCCTTCGGCCCTCAATCCAGCGGACCTTCCTTCCCGCGGCCTGCTG
CCGGCTCTGCGGCCTCTTCCGCGTCTTCGCCTTCGCCCTCAGACGAGTCGGATCTCCCTTTGGGCCGCCT
CCCCGCGTCGACTTTAAGACCAATGACTTACAAGGCAGCTGTAGATCTTAGCCACTTTTTAAAAGAAAAG
GGGGGACTGGAAGGGCTAATTCACTCCCAACGAAGACAAGATCTGCTTTTTGCTTGTACTGGGTCTCTCT
GGTTAGACCAGATCTGAGCCTGGGAGCTCTCTGGCTAACTAGGGAACCCACTGCTTAAGCCTCAATAAAG
CTTGCCTTGAGTGCTTCAAGTAGTGTGTGCCCGTCTGTTGTGTGACTCTGGTAACTAGAGATCCCTCAGA
CCCTTTTAGTCAGTGTGGAAAATCTCTAGCAGTACGTATAGTAGTTCATGTCATCTTATTATTCAGTATT
TATAACTTGCAAAGAAATGAATATCAGAGAGTGAGAGGAACTTGTTTATTGCAGCTTATAATGGTTACAA
ATAAAGCAATAGCATCACAAATTTCACAAATAAAGCATTTTTTTCACTGCATTCTAGTTGTGGTTTGTCC
AAACTCATCAATGTATCTTATCATGTCTGGCTCTAGCTATCCCGCCCCTAACTCCGCCCATCCCGCCCCT
AACTCCGCCCAGTTCCGCCCATTCTCCGCCCCATGGCTGACTAATTTTTTTTATTTATGCAGAGGCCGAG
GCCGCCTCGGCCTCTGAGCTATTCCAGAAGTAGTGAGGAGGCTTTTTTGGAGGCCTAGGGACGTACCCAA
TTCGCCCTATAGTGAGTCGTATTACGCGCGCTCACTGGCCGTCGTTTTACAACGTCGTGACTGGGAAAAC
CCTGGCGTTACCCAACTTAATCGCCTTGCAGCACATCCCCCTTTCGCCAGCTGGCGTAATAGCGAAGAGG
CCCGCACCGATCGCCCTTCCCAACAGTTGCGCAGCCTGAATGGCGAATGGG
[124 nt withheld, positions 4952-5075]
C
[91 nt withheld, positions 5077-5167]
A
[49 nt withheld, positions 5169-5217]
CCTTTGACGTTGGAGTCCACGTTCTTT
[37 nt withheld, positions 5245-5281]
ACCCTATCTCGGTCTATTCTTTTGATTTATAAGGGATTTTGCCGATTTCGGCCTATTGGTTAAAAAATGA
GCTGATTTAACAAAAATTTAACGCGAATTTTAACAAAATATTAACGCTTACAATTTAGGTGGCACTTTTC
GGGGAAATGTGCGCGGAACCCCTATTTGTTTATTTTTCTAAATACATTCAAATATGTATCCGCTCATGAG
ACAATAACCCTGATAAATGCTTCAATAATATTGAAAAAGGAAGAGTATGAGTATTCAACATTTCCGTGTC
GCCCTTATTCCCTTTTTTGCGGCATTTTGCCTTCCTGTTTTTGCTCACCCAGAAACGCTGGTGAAAGTAA
AAGATGCTGAAGATCAGTTGGGTGCACGAGTGGGTTACATCGAACTGGATCTCAACAGCGGTAAGATCCT
TGAGAGTTTTCGCCCCGAAGAACGTTTTCCAATGATGAGCACTTTTAAAGTTCTGCTATGTGGCGCGGTA
TTATCCCGTATTGACGCCGGGCAAGAGCAACTCGGTCGCCGCATACACTATTCTCAGAATGACTTGGTTG
AGTACTCACCAGTCACAGAAAAGCATCTTACGGATGGCATGACAGTAAGAGAATTATGCAGTGCTGCCAT
AACCATGAGTGATAACACTGCGGCCAACTTACTTCTGACAACGATCGGAGGACCGAAGGAGCTAACCGCT
TTTTTGCACAACATGGGGGATCATGTAACTCGCCTTGATCGTTGGGAACCGGAGCTGAATGAAGCCATAC
CAAACGACGAGCGTGACACCACGATGCCTGTAGCAATGGCAACAACGTTGCGCAAACTATTAACTGGCGA
ACTACTTACTCTAGCTTCCCGGCAACAATTAATAGACTGGATGGAGGCGGATAAAGTTGCAGGACCACTT
CTGCGCTCGGCCCTTCCGGCTGGCTGGTTTATTGCTGATAAATCTGGAGCCGGTGAGCGTGGGTCTCGCG
GTATCATTGCAGCACTGGGGCCAGATGGTAAGCCCTCCCGTATCGTAGTTATCTACACGACGGGGAGTCA
GGCAACTATGGATGAACGAAATAGACAGATCGCTGAGATAGGTGCCTCACTGATTAAGCATTGGTAACTG
TCAGACCAAGTTTACTCATATATACTTTAGATTGATTTAAAACTTCATTTTTAATTTAAAAGGATCTAGG
TGAAGATCCTTTTTGATAATCTCATGACCAAAATCCCTTAACGTGAGTTTTCGTTCCACTGAGCGTCAGA
CCCCGTAGAAAAGATCAAAGGATCTTCTTGAGATCCTTTTTTTCTGCGCGTAATCTGCTGCTTGCAAACA
AAAAAACCACCGCTACCAGCGGTGGTTTGTTTGCCGGATCAAGAGCTACCAACTCTTTTTCCGAAGGTAA
CTGGCTTCAGCAGAGCGCAGATACCAAATACTGTTCTTCTAGTGTAGCCGTAGTTAGGCCACCACTTCAA
GAACTCTGTAGCACCGCCTACATACCTCGCTCTGCTAATCCTGTTACCAGTGGCTGCTGCCAGTGGCGAT
AAGTCGTGTCTTACCGGGTTGGACTCAAGACGATAGTTACCGGATAAGGCGCAGCGGTCGGGCTGAACGG
GGGGTTCGTGCACACAGCCCAGCTTGGAGCGAACGACCTACACCGAACTGAGATACCTACAGCGTGAGCT
ATGAGAAAGCGCCACGCTTCCCGAAGGGAGAAAGGCGGACAGGTATCCGGTAAGCGGCAGGGTCGGAACA
GGAGAGCGCACGAGGGAGCTTCCAGGGGGAAACGCCTGGTATCTTTATAGTCCTGTCGGGTTTCGCCACC
TCTGACTTGAGCGTCGATTTTTGTGATGCTCGTCAGGGGGGCGGAGCCTATGGAAAAACGCCAGCAACGC
GGCCTTTTTACGGTTCCTGGCCTTTTGCTGGCCTTTTGCTCACATGTTCTTTCCTGCGTTATCCCCTGAT
TCTGTGGATAACCGTATTACCGCCTTTGAGTGAGCTGATACCGCTCGCCGCAGCCGAACG
Features (pLannotate 1.2.2; 28 found; start..end, strand, type, name):
      1..37      +  rep_origin     RSF ori (fragment): Plasmids containing the RSF 1030 origin of replication can be propagated in E. coli cells that contain additional plasmids with compatible origins.
     39..131     +  CDS            lacI (fragment): lac repressor; lacI; The lac repressor binds to the lac operator to inhibit transcription in E. coli. This inhibition can be relieved by adding lactose or isopropyl-β-D-thiogalactopyranoside (IPTG).
    144..165     +  protein_bind   CAP binding site: CAP binding activates transcription in the presence of cAMP. E. coli catabolite activator protein
    180..210     +  promoter       lac promoter: promoter for the E. coli lac operon
    218..234     +  protein_bind   lac operator: The lac repressor binds to the lac operator to inhibit transcription in E. coli. This inhibition can be relieved by adding lactose or isopropyl-β-D-thiogalactopyranoside (IPTG). lac repressor encoded by lacI
    279..297     +  promoter       T3 promoter: promoter for bacteriophage T3 RNA polymerase
    325..551     +  promoter       RSV promoter: Rous sarcoma virus enhancer/promoter
    552..732     +  LTR            5' LTR (truncated): truncated 5' long terminal repeat (LTR) from HIV-1
    779..904     +  misc_feature   HIV-1 Ψ: packaging signal of human immunodeficiency virus type 1
    888..1251    +  CDS            HIV-1 gag (fragment): gag protein from human immunodeficiency virus 1; gag
   1397..1630    +  misc_feature   RRE: The Rev response element (RRE) of HIV-1 allows for Rev-dependent mRNA export from the nucleus to the cytoplasm.
   2007..2033    +  CDS            Rev (fragment): human immunodeficiency virus 1 (HIV-1) Rev protein; rev; enhances nuclear export of unspliced and incompletely spliced viral mRNAs
   2037..2277    +  promoter       U6 promoter: RNA polymerase III promoter for human U6 snRNA
   2324..2391    +  misc_RNA       tracrRNA (fragment): trans-activating CRISPR RNA for the Streptococcus pyogenes CRISPR/Cas9 system
   2440..2557    +  misc_feature   cPPT/CTS: central polypurine tract and central termination sequence of HIV-1
   2626..2837    +  promoter       EF-1α core promoter: core promoter for human elongation factor EF-1α
   2863..3462    +  CDS            PuroR (fragment): puromycin N-acetyltransferase; pac from Streptomyces; confers resistance to puromycin
   3478..4066    +  misc_feature   WPRE: woodchuck hepatitis virus posttranscriptional regulatory element
   4117..4136    +  misc_feature   cPPT/CTS (fragment): central polypurine tract and central termination sequence of HIV-1
   4138..4371    +  LTR            3' LTR (ΔU3): self-inactivating 3' long terminal repeat (LTR) from HIV-1
   4449..4570    +  polyA_signal   SV40 poly(A) signal: SV40 polyadenylation signal
   4610..4745    +  rep_origin     SV40 ori: SV40 origin of replication
   4766..4784    -  promoter       T7 promoter: promoter for bacteriophage T7 RNA polymerase
   4792..4947    +  CDS            lacZα (fragment): LacZα fragment of β-galactosidase; lacZ fragment
   4952..5380    +  rep_origin     f1 ori (sequence partly withheld): f1 bacteriophage origin of replication; arrow indicates direction of (+) strand synthesis
   5433..5537    +  promoter       AmpR promoter: bla
   5538..6398    +  CDS            AmpR: β-lactamase; bla; confers resistance to ampicillin, carbenicillin, and related antibiotics
   6569..7157    +  rep_origin     ori: high-copy-number ColE1/pMB1/pBR322/pUC origin of replication
