[The description below was written by a language model from this plasmid's Addgene catalogue record and pLannotate feature annotations shown in this document.]
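Description:
DYNC1H1 D2.1 gRNA is a third-generation lentiviral CRISPR guide plasmid built on the pLenti-sgRNA backbone and designed to express a single guide RNA against human DYNC1H1, the cytoplasmic dynein 1 heavy chain gene. It is propagated in E. coli through a high-copy ColE1/pUC-type origin with ampicillin selection (AmpR under its own bla promoter). It also carries an f1 origin and remnants of a lac/lacZα cloning region flanked by T3 and T7 promoters. The guide was inserted between BsmBI sites that were destroyed during cloning. It lies downstream of the human U6 RNA polymerase III promoter and is followed by the S. pyogenes guide scaffold, which the feature table annotates as a tracrRNA fragment. The plasmid encodes no Cas9, so the nuclease must be supplied separately in the target cells.

The viral portion has a chimeric RSV promoter driving a truncated HIV-1 5' LTR, which makes genomic RNA production Tat-independent. This is followed by the Ψ packaging signal with a gag fragment, the RRE for Rev-dependent nuclear export, and a cPPT/CTS. Downstream, an EF-1α core promoter drives puromycin N-acetyltransferase for selection of transduced mammalian cells. A WPRE enhances transcript expression, and a self-inactivating ΔU3 3' LTR closes the transfer cassette. An SV40 poly(A) signal and SV40 origin sit outside the LTRs.

The sequenced record is 7,301 nt, shorter than the 9,151 bp listed for the backbone without insert; the record does not explain the difference. The plasmid belongs to a guide series used to generate CRISPR/Cas9 knockouts of cell-cycle genes in human cell lines.
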