Addgene plasmid #90659: DYNC1H1 D2.1 gRNA
Purpose: 3rd generation lentiviral gRNA plasmid targeting human DYNC1H1
Depositing lab: Iain Cheeseman. Depositing organization: Whitehead Institute for Biomedical Research. Publication: Large-Scale Analysis of CRISPR/Cas9 Cell-Cycle Knockouts Reveals the Diversity of p53-Dependent Responses to Cell-Cycle Defects. McKinley KL, Cheeseman IM. Dev Cell. 2017 Feb 27;40(4):405-420.e2. doi: 10.1016/j.devcel.2017.01.012. Epub 2017 Feb 16. PubMed 28216383.
Backbone
  Vector backbone: pLenti-sgRNA
  Backbone manufacturer: Eric Lander & David Sabatini labs (Addgene plasmid #71409)
  Backbone size w/o insert (bp): 9151
  Vector type: Lentiviral, CRISPR
  Selectable markers: Puromycin
Growth in bacteria
  Bacterial resistance: Ampicillin, 100 μg/mL
  Growth temperature: 37°C
  Growth strain: NEB Stable
  Copy number: Unknown
Gene/Insert
  Gene/Insert name: DYNC1H1 (Guide Designation D2.1) (alt name: pKMKO series)
  gRNA/shRNA sequence: CACCGCAGAATGTGGCGGACGTGT
  Species: H. sapiens (human)
  Promoter: U6
  Cloning method: Restriction Enzyme; 5′ cloning site BsmBI (destroyed during cloning); 3′ cloning site BsmBI (destroyed during cloning)
  Sequencing primers: 5′ hU6-F (5'-GAGGGCCTATTTCCCATGATT-3'); 3′ EF1a-R (5'-CACGGCGACTACTGCACTTA-3')
Terms and licenses: Academic/Nonprofit Terms; Industry Terms: Not Available to Industry
Depositor comments: Please note that gRNA target sequence listed is not strictly the 20nt spacer sequence, but also contains the 5' BsmBI overhang. For more information about knockout human cell lines generated using this plasmid, please see http://cellcycleknockouts.wi.mit.edu/ .
How to cite: DYNC1H1 D2.1 gRNA was a gift from Iain Cheeseman (Addgene plasmid # 90659 ; http://n2t.net/addgene:90659 ; RRID:Addgene_90659)
